>Addgene plasmid #215797 | pNIC-HIS10-ZBASIC-TEV-GG | addgene full sequence | sequence record 426129 | Addgene NGS Result
GGCCACGATGCGTCCGGCGTAGAGGATCGAGATCTCGATCCCGCGAAATTAATACGACTCACTATAGGGG
AATTGTGAGCGGATAACAATTCCCCTCTAGAAATAATTTTGTTTAACTTTAAGAAGGAGATATACATATG
GGGCATCATCACCATCACCATCATCACCACCACAGTAGCGGGGTTGACAACAAGTTCAACAAGGAGAGAC
GGCGTGCAAGACGCGAAATACGTCACCTGCCGAACCTCAATCGCGAACAACGCCGTGCCTTCATTCGCTC
ATTACGGGACGATCCTTCCCAGAGCGCCAACCTCTTAGCTGAGGCAAAGAAGCTGAATGATGCGCAACCC
AAAGGTAGCGGAGAAAATTTATATTTTCAGTCCATGAGAGACCGAGGCTAGTTCGGGTCTCACTCGAGCA
CCCGTCGACAAGCTTGCGGCCGCACTCGAGCACCACCACCACCACCACTGAGATCCGGCTGCTAACAAAG
CCCGAAAGGAAGCTGAGTTGGCTGCTGCCACCGCTGAGCAATAACTAGCATAACCCCTTGGGGCCTCTAA
ACGGGTCTTGAGGGGTTTTTTGCTGAAAGGAGGAACTATATCCGGATTGGCGAATGGG
[124 nt withheld, positions 619-742]
C
[91 nt withheld, positions 744-834]
A
[49 nt withheld, positions 836-884]
CCTTTGACGTTGGAGTCCACGTTCTTT
[37 nt withheld, positions 912-948]
ACCCTATCTCGGTCTATTCTTTTGATTTATAAGGGATTTTGCCGATTTCGGCCTATTGGTTAAAAAATGA
GCTGATTTAACAAAAATTTAACGCGAATTTTAACAAAATATTAACGCTTACAATTTAGGTGGCACTTTTC
GGGGAAATGTGCGCGGAACCCCTATTTGTTTATTTTTCTAAATACATTCAAATATGTATCCGCTCATGAA
TTAATTCTTAGAAAAACTCATCGAGCATCAAATGAAACTGCAATTTATTCATATCAGGATTATCAATACC
ATATTTTTGAAAAAGCCGTTTCTGTAATGAAGGAGAAAACTCACCGAGGCAGTTCCATAGGATGGCAAGA
TCCTGGTATCGGTCTGCGATTCCGACTCGTCCAACATCAATACAACCTATTAATTTCCCCTCGTCAAAAA
TAAGGTTATCAAGTGAGAAATCACCATGAGTGACGACTGAATCCGGTGAGAATGGCAAAAGTTTATGCAT
TTCTTTCCAGACTTGTTCAACAGGCCAGCCATTACGCTCGTCATCAAAATCACTCGCATCAACCAAACCG
TTATTCATTCGTGATTGCGCCTGAGCGAGACGAAATACGCGATCGCTGTTAAAAGGACAATTACAAACAG
GAATCGAATGCAACCGGCGCAGGAACACTGCCAGCGCATCAACAATATTTTCACCTGAATCAGGATATTC
TTCTAATACCTGGAATGCTGTTTTCCCGGGGATCGCAGTGGTGAGTAACCATGCATCATCAGGAGTACGG
ATAAAATGCTTGATGGTCGGAAGAGGCATAAATTCCGTCAGCCAGTTTAGTCTGACCATCTCATCTGTAA
CATCATTGGCAACGCTACCTTTGCCATGTTTCAGAAACAACTCTGGCGCATCGGGCTTCCCATACAATCG
ATAGATTGTCGCACCTGATTGCCCGACATTATCGCGAGCCCATTTATACCCATATAAATCAGCATCCATG
TTGGAATTTAATCGCGGCCTAGAGCAAGACGTTTCCCGTTGAATATGGCTCATAACACCCCTTGTATTAC
TGTTTATGTAAGCAGACAGTTTTATTGTTCATGACCAAAATCCCTTAACGTGAGTTTTCGTTCCACTGAG
CGTCAGACCCCGTAGAAAAGATCAAAGGATCTTCTTGAGATCCTTTTTTTCTGCGCGTAATCTGCTGCTT
GCAAACAAAAAAACCACCGCTACCAGCGGTGGTTTGTTTGCCGGATCAAGAGCTACCAACTCTTTTTCCG
AAGGTAACTGGCTTCAGCAGAGCGCAGATACCAAATACTGTCCTTCTAGTGTAGCCGTAGTTAGGCCACC
ACTTCAAGAACTCTGTAGCACCGCCTACATACCTCGCTCTGCTAATCCTGTTACCAGTGGCTGCTGCCAG
TGGCGATAAGTCGTGTCTTACCGGGTTGGACTCAAGACGATAGTTACCGGATAAGGCGCAGCGGTCGGGC
TGAACGGGGGGTTCGTGCACACAGCCCAGCTTGGAGCGAACGACCTACACCGAACTGAGATACCTACAGC
GTGAGCTATGAGAAAGCGCCACGCTTCCCGAAGGGAGAAAGGCGGACAGGTATCCGGTAAGCGGCAGGGT
CGGAACAGGAGAGCGCACGAGGGAGCTTCCAGGGGGAAACGCCTGGTATCTTTATAGTCCTGTCGGGTTT
CGCCACCTCTGACTTGAGCGTCGATTTTTGTGATGCTCGTCAGGGGGGCGGAGCCTATGGAAAAACGCCA
GCAACGCGGCCTTTTTACGGTTCCTGGCCTTTTGCTGGCCTTTTGCTCACATGTTCTTTCCTGCGTTATC
CCCTGATTCTGTGGATAACCGTATTACCGCCTTTGAGTGAGCTGATACCGCTCGCCGCAGCCGAACGACC
GAGCGCAGCGAGTCAGTGAGCGAGGAAGCGGAAGAGCGCCTGATGCGGTATTTTCTCCTTACGCATCTGT
GCGGTATTTCACACCGCAATGGTGCACTCTCAGTACAATCTGCTCTGATGCCGCATAGTTAAGCCAGTAT
ACACTCCGCTATCGCTACGTGACTGGGTCATGGCTGCGCCCCGACACCCGCCAACACCCGCTGACGCGCC
CTGACGGGCTTGTCTGCTCCCGGCATCCGCTTACAGACAAGCTGTGACCGTCTCCGGGAGCTGCATGTGT
CAGAGGTTTTCACCGTCATCCGAAACGCGCGAGGCAGCTGCGGTAAAGCTCATCAGCGTGGTCGTGAAGC
GATTCACAGATGTCTGCCTGTTCATCCGCGTCCAGCTCGTTGAGTTTCTCCAGAAGCGTTAATGTCTGGC
TTCTGATAAAGCGGGCCATGTTAAGGGCGGTTTTTTCCTGTTTGGTCACTGATGCCTCCGTGTAAGGGGG
ATTTCTGTTCATGGGGGTAATGATACCGATGAAACGAGAGAGGATGCTCACGATACGGGTTACTGATGAT
GAACATGCCCGGTTACTGGAACGTTGTGAGGGTAAACAACTGGCGGTATGGATGCGGCGGGACCAGAGAA
AAATCACTCAGGGTCAATGCCAGCGCTTCGTTAATACAGATGTAGGTGTTCCACAGGGTAGCCAGCAGCA
TCCTGCGATGCAGATCCGGAACATAATGGTGCAGGGCGCTGACTTCCGCGTTTCCAGACTTTACGAAACA
CGGAAACCGAAGACCATTCATGTTGTTGCTCAGGTCGCAGACGTTTTGCAGCAGCAGTCGCTTCACGTTC
GCTCGCGTATCGGTGATTCATTCTGCTAACCAGTAAGGCAACCCCGCCAGCCTAGCCGGGTCCTCAACGA
CAGGAGCACGATCATGCGCACCCGTGGGGCCGCCATGCCGGCGATAATGGCCTGCTTCTCGCCGAAACGT
TTGGTGGCGGGACCAGTGACGAAGGCTTGAGCGAGGGCGTGCAAGATTCCGAATACCGCAAGCGACAGGC
CGATCATCGTCGCGCTCCAGCGAAAGTGGTCCTCGCCGAAAATGACCCAGAGCGCTGCCGGCACCTGTCC
TACGAGTTGCATGATAAAGAAGACAGTCATAAGTGCGGCGACGATAGTCATGCCCCGCGCCCACCGGAAG
GAGCTGACTGGGTTGAAGGCTCTCAAGGGCATCGGTCGAGATCCCGGTGCCTAATGAGTGAGCTAACTTA
CATTAATTGCGTTGCGCTCACTGCCCGCTTTCCAGTCGGGAAACCTGTCGTGCCAGCTGCATTAATGAAT
CGGCCAACGCGCGGGGAGAGGCGGTTTGCGTATTGGGCGCCAGGGTGGTTTTTCTTTTCACCAGTGAGAC
GGGCAACAGCTGATTGCCCTTCACCGCCTGGCCCTGAGAGAGTTGCAGCAAGCGGTCCACGCTGGTTTGC
CCCAGCAGGCGAAAATCCTGTTTGATGGTGGTTAACGGCGGGATATAACATGAGCTGTCTTCGGTATCGT
CGTATCCCACTACCGAGATATCCGCACCAACGCGCAGCCCGGACTCGGTAATGGCGCGCATTGCGCCCAG
CGCCATCTGATCGTTGGCAACCAGCATCGCAGTGGGAACGATGCCCTCATTCAGCATTTGCATGGTTTGT
TGAAAACCGGACATGGCACTCCAGTCGCCTTCCCGTTCCGCTATCGGCTGAATTTGATTGCGAGTGAGAT
ATTTATGCCAGCCAGCCAGACGCAGACGCGCCGAGACAGAACTTAATGGGCCCGCTAACAGCGCGATTTG
CTGGTGACCCAATGCGACCAGATGCTCCACGCCCAGTCGCGTACCGTCTTCATGGGAGAAAATAATACTG
TTGATGGGTGTCTGGTCAGAGACATCAAGAAATAACGCCGGAACATTAGTGCAGGCAGCTTCCACAGCAA
TGGCATCCTGGTCATCCAGCGGATAGTTAATGATCAGCCCACTGACGCGTTGCGCGAGAAGATTGTGCAC
CGCCGCTTTACAGGCTTCGACGCCGCTTCGTTCTACCATCGACACCACCACGCTGGCACCCAGTTGATCG
GCGCGAGATTTAATCGCCGCGACAATTTGCGACGGCGCGTGCAGGGCCAGACTGGAGGTGGCAACGCCAA
TCAGCAACGACTGTTTGCCCGCCAGTTGTTGTGCCACGCGGTTGGGAATGTAATTCAGCTCCGCCATCGC
CGCTTCCACTTTTTCCCGCGTTTTCGCAGAAACGTGGCTGGCCTGGTTCACCACGCGGGAAACGGTCTGA
TAAGAGACACCGGCATACTCTGCGACATCGTATAACGTTACTGGTTTCACATTCACCACCCTGAATTGAC
TCTCTTCCGGGCGCTATCATGCCATACCGCGAAAGGTTTTGCGCCATTCGATGGTGTCCGGGATCTCGAC
GCTCTCCCTTATGCGACTCCTGCATTAGGAAGCAGCCCAGTAGTAGGTTGAGGCCGTTGAGCACCGCCGC
CGCAAGGAATGGTGCATGCAAGGAGATGGCGCCCAACAGTCCCCCGGCCACGGGGCCTGCCACCATACCC
ACGCCGAAACAAGCGCTCATGAGCCCGAAGTGGCGAGCCCGATCTTCCCCATCGGTGATGTCGGCGATAT
AGGCGCCAGCAACCGCACCTGTGGCGCCGGTGATGCC
Features (pLannotate 1.2.2; 20 found; start..end, strand, type, name):
     50..68      +  promoter       T7 promoter: promoter for bacteriophage T7 RNA polymerase
     69..93      +  protein_bind   lac operator: The lac repressor binds to the lac operator to inhibit transcription in E. coli. This inhibition can be relieved by adding lactose or isopropyl-β-D-thiogalactopyranoside (IPTG). lac repressor encoded by lacI
    108..130     +  RBS            RBS: efficient ribosome binding site from bacteriophage T7 gene 10 (Olins and Rangwala, 1989)
    147..163     +  CDS            7xHis (fragment): 6xHis affinity tag
    186..353     +  CDS            spa (fragment): SPA_STAAE - Experimental evidence at protein level: Swiss-Prot protein existence level 1. Plays a role in the inhibition of the host innate and adaptive immune responses. Possesses five immunoglobulin-binding domains that capture both the fragment crystallizable region (Fc region) and the Fab region (part of Ig that identifies antigen) of immunoglobulins (By similarity). In turn, Staphylococcus aureus is protected from phagocytic killing via inhibition of Ig Fc region. In addition, the host elicited B-cell response is prevented due to a decrease of antibody-secreting cell proliferation that en
    451..468     +  CDS            9xHis (fragment): 9xHis affinity tag
    478..527     +  CDS            SET1 (fragment): solubility-enhancement tag derived from T7 phage gene 10B
    535..582     +  terminator     T7 terminator: transcription terminator for bacteriophage T7 RNA polymerase
    619..1047    +  rep_origin     f1 ori (sequence partly withheld): f1 bacteriophage origin of replication; arrow indicates direction of (+) strand synthesis
   1100..1157    +  promoter       AmpR promoter (fragment): bla
   1166..1981    -  CDS            KanR: aminoglycoside phosphotransferase; aph(3')-Ia; confers resistance to kanamycin in bacteria or G418 (Geneticin®) in eukaryotes
   2103..2691    +  rep_origin     ori: high-copy-number ColE1/pMB1/pBR322/pUC origin of replication
   2877..3016    -  misc_feature   bom: basis of mobility region from pBR322
   3118..3307    -  CDS            rop: Rop protein, which maintains plasmids at low copy number; rop
   3324..3704    +  CDS            YPB1_ECOLX: Protein predicted: Swiss-Prot protein existence level 4. From Escherichia coli.
   3776..4067    -  CDS            TcR (fragment): tetracycline efflux protein; tet; confers resistance to tetracycline
   4082..4103    -  protein_bind   CAP binding site: CAP binding activates transcription in the presence of cAMP. E. coli catabolite activator protein
   4116..5198    -  CDS            lacI: lac repressor; lacI; The lac repressor binds to the lac operator to inhibit transcription in E. coli. This inhibition can be relieved by adding lactose or isopropyl-β-D-thiogalactopyranoside (IPTG).
   5199..5276    -  promoter       lacI promoter: lacI
   5284..28      -  CDS            TcR (fragment) (across the origin): tetracycline efflux protein; tet; confers resistance to tetracycline
