[The description below was written by a language model from this plasmid's Addgene catalogue record and pLannotate feature annotations shown in this document.]
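Description:
pNIC-HIS10-ZBASIC-TEV-GG is an empty bacterial expression backbone derived from pNIC28a, a pET-style vector, intended for cloning a target gene so that it is produced in Escherichia coli with an N-terminal His10–Zbasic tag removable by TEV protease. The "GG" in the name and the associated publication indicate that it belongs to a set of Golden Gate cloning vectors, although the feature table does not annotate the type IIS sites or any placeholder in the cloning region. The plasmid is selected with kanamycin through an aph(3')-Ia gene. It replicates from a ColE1/pBR322-type origin accompanied by the bom region and the rop gene, consistent with its low-copy listing. An f1 origin is also present, along with leftover fragments of the tetracycline resistance gene that are backbone remnants rather than functional markers.

The expression cassette follows the standard T7lac design. A T7 promoter is followed directly by a lac operator and the T7 gene 10 ribosome binding site, and a plasmid-borne lacI gene supplies repressor, so transcription depends on a host providing T7 RNA polymerase and is induced with IPTG. Downstream of the RBS, the annotation detects a polyhistidine stretch and then a fragment matching Staphylococcus aureus protein A. This fits the Zbasic tag, an engineered, positively charged variant of the protein A-derived Z domain, which can aid purification by cation exchange alongside metal-affinity capture on the His tag. The TEV site itself is not annotated. A second short His-coding fragment and a match to a T7 gene 10B-derived solubility tag lie just before the T7 terminator. The record does not explain their role, and they may be residual vector sequence downstream of the cloning site.
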