Addgene plasmid #215797: pNIC-HIS10-ZBASIC-TEV-GG
Purpose: (Empty Backbone) Cloning of target gene with N-terminal His10 Zbasic tag and TEV cleavage
Depositing lab: ASAP Discovery & Frank von Delft. Depositing organization: University of Oxford. Publication: A selection of Golden Gate vectors to simplify recombinant protein production in Escherichia coli. Fairhead M, Koekemoer L, Williams E, von Delft F. bioRxiv 2024.02.13.579886 10.1101/2024.02.13.579886.
Backbone
  Vector backbone: pNIC28a
  Backbone manufacturer: Novagen
  Vector type: Bacterial Expression
Growth in bacteria
  Bacterial resistance: Kanamycin, 50 μg/mL
  Growth temperature: 37°C
  Growth strain: DH5alpha
  Copy number: Low Copy
Gene/Insert
  Gene/Insert name: None
Depositor comments: Please visit https://doi.org/10.1101/2024.02.13.579886 for bioRxiv preprint.
How to cite: pNIC-HIS10-ZBASIC-TEV-GG was a gift from ASAP Discovery & Frank von Delft (Addgene plasmid # 215797 ; http://n2t.net/addgene:215797 ; RRID:Addgene_215797)
